>Addgene plasmid #200561 | pAAV-Tbg-CES2C-ΔC-S230A | addgene full sequence | sequence record 392380 | Addgene NGS Result
GCACGACAGGTTTCCCGACTGGAAAGCGGGCAGTGAGCGCAACGCAATTAATGTGAGTTAGCTCACTCAT
TAGGCACCCCAGGCTTTACACTTTATGCTTCCGGCTCGTATGTTGTGTGGAATTGTGAGCGGATAACAAT
TTCACACAGGAAACAGCTATGACCATGATTACGCCAGATTTAATTAAGGCCTTAATTAGGCTGCGCGCTC
GCTCGCTCACTGAGGCCGCCCGGGCAAAGCCCGGGCGTCGGGCGACCTTTGGTCGCCCGGCCTCAGTGAG
CGAGCGAGCGCGCAGAGAGGGAGTGGCCAACTCCATCACTAGGGGTTCCTTGTAGTTAATGATTAACCCG
CCATGCTACTTATCTACGTAGCCATGCTCTAGGAAGATCGGAATTCGCCCTTAAGCTAGCAGGTTAATTT
TTAAAAAGCAGTCAAAAGTCCAAGTGGCCCTTGGCAGCATTTACTCTCTCTGTTTGCTCTGGTTAATAAT
CTCAGGAGCACAAACATTCCAGATCCAGGTTAATTTTTAAAAAGCAGTCAAAAGTCCAAGTGGCCCTTGG
CAGCATTTACTCTCTCTGTTTGCTCTGGTTAATAATCTCAGGAGCACAAACATTCCAGATCCGGCGCGCC
AGGGCTGGAAGCTACCTTTGACATCATTTCCTCTGCGAATGCATGTATAATTTCTACAGAACCTATTAGA
AAGGATCACCCAGCCTCTGCTTTTGTACAACTTTCCCTTAAAAAACTGCCAATTCCACTGCTGTTTGGCC
CAATAGTGAGAACTTTTTCCTGCTGCCTCTTGGTGCTTTTGCCTATGGCCCCTATTCTGCCTGCTGAAGA
CACTCTTGCCAGCATGGACTTAAACCCCTCCAGCTCTGACAATCCTCTTTCTCTTTTGTTTTACATGAAG
GGTCTGGCAGCCAAAGCAATCACTCAAAGTTCAAACCTTATCATTTTTTGCTTTGTTCCTCTTGGCCTTG
GTTTTGTACATCAGCTTTGAAAATACCATCCCAGGGTTAATGCTGGGGTTAATTTATAACTAAGAGTGCT
CTAGTTTTGCAATACAGGACATGCTATAAAAATGGAAAGATGTTGCTTTCTGAGAGACTGCAGAAGTTGG
TCGTGAGGCACTGGGCAGGTAAGTATCAAGGTTACAAGACAGGTTTAAGGAGACCAATAGAAACTGGGCT
TGTCGAGACAGAGAAGACTCTTGCGTTTCTGATAGGCACCTATTGGTCTTACTGACATCCACTTTGCCTT
TCTCTCCACAGGTGTCCAGGCGGCCGCGCCACCATGACACGGAACCAACTACATAACTGGCTGAATGCTG
GGTTCTTCGGGCTGCTGCTTCTTCTTATCCATGTGCAGGGTGACTACAAGGATGACGACGATAAGGGGGG
CGGTCAGGACTCACCAGAGGCCAACCCCATCAGAAACACACATACAGGACAGATCCAAGGCAGCCTTATC
CACGTGAAGGACACTAAAGCTGGTGTCCACACCTTCCTGGGAATCCCCTTTGCCAAACCTCCTGTAGGAC
CACTGCGATTTGCACCTCCTGAGGCCCCTGAACCATGGAGTGGTGTGAGAGATGGAACTGCACATCCGGC
CATGTGTCTGCAAAATCTTGACATGCTGAATGAAGCAGGCCTGCCAGATATGAAAATGATGCTGTCTTCC
TTCCCTATGTCTGAGGACTGCCTGTATCTCAACATCTACACCCCAGCCCATGCCCATGAGGGCTCTAACC
TGCCTGTGATGGTGTGGATCCATGGAGGTGCACTGGTTATAGGAATGGCTTCCATGTTTGATGGATCTCT
ATTGACAGTCAATGAGGACTTGGTGGTTGTTACTATCCAGTATCGTCTGGGTGTCCTGGGCTTTTTCAGC
ACTGGAGACCAGCATGCCAGAGGCAACTGGGGATACCTGGACCAAGCAGCTGCCCTACGCTGGGTCCAGC
AGAACATCGCTCACTTTGGAGGCAACCCTGACCGGGTCACTATTTTTGGCGAGGCTGCAGGTGGCACAAG
TGTGTCTTCACATGTTGTGTCCCCCATGTCCCAAGGGCTCTTCCATGGTGCCATCATGGAGAGTGGGGTG
GCCCTGCTTCCTGACCTTATCTCTGAAACCTCTGAGATGGTTTCCACTACGGTGGCCAAGCTTTCTGGAT
GTGAGGCTATGGATTCCCAGGCCCTGGTGCGCTGTCTGAGAGGCAAAAGTGAAGCAGAGATTCTGGCTAT
TAACAAGGTCTTCAAGATGATCCCTGCTGTGGTGGATGGGGAGTTCTTCCCCAGGCATCCCAAAGAGTTG
TTGGCATCTGAGGATTTTCACCCTGTCCCCAGCATCATTGGTGTCAACAATGATGAGTTTGGCTGGTCCA
TTCCTGTGGTCATGGGCTCTGCTCAGATGATAAAAGGAATAACCAGAGAGAACCTGCAGGCTGTTCTGAA
GGATACAGCAGTACAAATGATGCTGCCTCCTGAGTGTAGTGACCTGCTAATGGAAGAGTACATGGGGGAC
ACTGAGGATGCCCAGACCCTCCAAATACAGTTCACAGAGATGATGGGAGATTTCATGTTTGTGATCCCTG
CACTCCAAGTAGCACATTTTCAACGCTCCCATGCCCCTGTCTACTTCTATGAGTTCCAACATCCACCCAG
CTACTTCAAGGATGTCAGACCACCCCACGTGAAGGCTGACCATGCTGATGAGATTCCTTTTGTCTTTGCG
TCCTTCTTCTGGGGCATGAAACTTGACTTCACTGAGGAGGAGGAGCTGCTGAGCAGGAGGATGATGAAGT
ACTGGGCCAACTTTGCACGACATGGGAACCCCAACAGTGAGGGTCTACCCTACTGGCCTGTGATGGACCA
TGATGAGCAGTACCTGCAACTGGACATCCAGCCTGCTGTGGGTCGAGCCCTGAAGGCTGGAAGGCTGCAG
TTCTGGACCAAGACTCTGCCCCAGAAGATCCAGGAGCTAAAGGCTTCTCAGGACAAGTAGAAGCTTGGAT
CCAATCAACCTCTGGATTACAAAATTTGTGAAAGATTGACTGGTATTCTTAACTATGTTGCTCCTTTTAC
GCTATGTGGATACGCTGCTTTAATGCCTTTGTATCATGCTATTGCTTCCCGTATGGCTTTCATTTTCTCC
TCCTTGTATAAATCCTGGTTGCTGTCTCTTTATGAGGAGTTGTGGCCCGTTGTCAGGCAACGTGGCGTGG
TGTGCACTGTGTTTGCTGACGCAACCCCCACTGGTTGGGGCATTGCCACCACCTGTCAGCTCCTTTCCGG
GACTTTCGCTTTCCCCCTCCCTATTGCCACGGCGGAACTCATCGCCGCCTGCCTTGCCCGCTGCTGGACA
GGGGCTCGGCTGTTGGGCACTGACAATTCCGTGGTGTTGTCGGGGAAATCATCGTCCTTTCCTTGGCTGC
TCGCCTGTGTTGCCACCTGGATTCTGCGCGGGACGTCCTTCTGCTACGTCCCTTCGGCCCTCAATCCAGC
GGACCTTCCTTCCCGCGGCCTGCTGCCGGCTCTGCGGCCTCTTCCGCGTCTTCGAGATCTGCCTCGACTG
TGCCTTCTAGTTGCCAGCCATCTGTTGTTTGCCCCTCCCCCGTGCCTTCCTTGACCCTGGAAGGTGCCAC
TCCCACTGTCCTTTCCTAATAAAATGAGGAAATTGCATCGCATTGTCTGAGTAGGTGTCATTCTATTCTG
GGGGGTGGGGTGGGGCAGGACAGCAAGGGGGAGGATTGGGAAGACAATAGCAGGCATGCTGGGGACTCGA
GTTAAGGGCGAATTCCCGATAAGGATCTTCCTAGAGCATGGCTACGTAGATAAGTAGCATGGCGGGTTAA
TCATTAACTACAAGGAACCCCTAGTGATGGAGTTGGCCACTCCCTCTCTGCGCGCTCGCTCGCTCACTGA
GGCCGGGCGACCAAAGGTCGCCCGACGCCCGGGCTTTGCCCGGGCGGCCTCAGTGAGCGAGCGAGCGCGC
AGCCTTAATTAACCTAATTCACTGGCCGTCGTTTTACAACGTCGTGACTGGGAAAACCCTGGCGTTACCC
AACTTAATCGCCTTGCAGCACATCCCCCTTTCGCCAGCTGGCGTAATAGCGAAGAGGCCCGCACCGATCG
CCCTTCCCAACAGTTGCGCAGCCTGAATGGCGAATGGG
[124 nt withheld, positions 4169-4292]
C
[91 nt withheld, positions 4294-4384]
A
[49 nt withheld, positions 4386-4434]
CCTTTGACGTTGGAGTCCACGTTCTTT
[37 nt withheld, positions 4462-4498]
ACCCTATCTCGGTCTATTCTTTTGATTTATAAGGGATTTTGCCGATTTCGGCCTATTGGTTAAAAAATGA
GCTGATTTAACAAAAATTTAACGCGAATTTTAACAAAATATTAACGCTTACAATTTAGGTGGCACTTTTC
GGGGAAATGTGCGCGGAACCCCTATTTGTTTATTTTTCTAAATACATTCAAATATGTATCCGCTCATGAG
ACAATAACCCTGATAAATGCTTCAATAATATTGAAAAAGGAAGAGTATGAGTATTCAACATTTCCGTGTC
GCCCTTATTCCCTTTTTTGCGGCATTTTGCCTTCCTGTTTTTGCTCACCCAGAAACGCTGGTGAAAGTAA
AAGATGCTGAAGATCAGTTGGGTGCACGAGTGGGTTACATCGAACTGGATCTCAACAGCGGTAAGATCCT
TGAGAGTTTTCGCCCCGAAGAACGTTTTCCAATGATGAGCACTTTTAAAGTTCTGCTATGTGGCGCGGTA
TTATCCCGTATTGACGCCGGGCAAGAGCAACTCGGTCGCCGCATACACTATTCTCAGAATGACTTGGTTG
AGTACTCACCAGTCACAGAAAAGCATCTTACGGATGGCATGACAGTAAGAGAATTATGCAGTGCTGCCAT
AACCATGAGTGATAACACTGCGGCCAACTTACTTCTGACAACGATCGGAGGACCGAAGGAGCTAACCGCT
TTTTTGCACAACATGGGGGATCATGTAACTCGCCTTGATCGTTGGGAACCGGAGCTGAATGAAGCCATAC
CAAACGACGAGCGTGACACCACGATGCCTGTAGCAATGGCAACAACGTTGCGCAAACTATTAACTGGCGA
ACTACTTACTCTAGCTTCCCGGCAACAATTAATAGACTGGATGGAGGCGGATAAAGTTGCAGGACCACTT
CTGCGCTCGGCCCTTCCGGCTGGCTGGTTTATTGCTGATAAATCTGGAGCCGGTGAGCGTGGGTCTCGCG
GTATCATTGCAGCACTGGGGCCAGATGGTAAGCCCTCCCGTATCGTAGTTATCTACACGACGGGGAGTCA
GGCAACTATGGATGAACGAAATAGACAGATCGCTGAGATAGGTGCCTCACTGATTAAGCATTGGTAACTG
TCAGACCAAGTTTACTCATATATACTTTAGATTGATTTAAAACTTCATTTTTAATTTAAAAGGATCTAGG
TGAAGATCCTTTTTGATAATCTCATGACCAAAATCCCTTAACGTGAGTTTTCGTTCCACTGAGCGTCAGA
CCCCGTAGAAAAGATCAAAGGATCTTCTTGAGATCCTTTTTTTCTGCGCGTAATCTGCTGCTTGCAAACA
AAAAAACCACCGCTACCAGCGGTGGTTTGTTTGCCGGATCAAGAGCTACCAACTCTTTTTCCGAAGGTAA
CTGGCTTCAGCAGAGCGCAGATACCAAATACTGTTCTTCTAGTGTAGCCGTAGTTAGGCCACCACTTCAA
GAACTCTGTAGCACCGCCTACATACCTCGCTCTGCTAATCCTGTTACCAGTGGCTGCTGCCAGTGGCGAT
AAGTCGTGTCTTACCGGGTTGGACTCAAGACGATAGTTACCGGATAAGGCGCAGCGGTCGGGCTGAACGG
GGGGTTCGTGCACACAGCCCAGCTTGGAGCGAACGACCTACACCGAACTGAGATACCTACAGCGTGAGCT
ATGAGAAAGCGCCACGCTTCCCGAAGGGAGAAAGGCGGACAGGTATCCGGTAAGCGGCAGGGTCGGAACA
GGAGAGCGCACGAGGGAGCTTCCAGGGGGAAACGCCTGGTATCTTTATAGTCCTGTCGGGTTTCGCCACC
TCTGACTTGAGCGTCGATTTTTGTGATGCTCGTCAGGGGGGCGGAGCCTATGGAAAAACGCCAGCAACGC
GGCCTTTTTACGGTTCCTGGCCTTTTGCTGGCCTTTTGCTCACATGTTCTTTCCTGCGTTATCCCCTGAT
TCTGTGGATAACCGTATTACCGCCTTTGAGTGAGCTGATACCGCTCGCCGCAGCCGAACGACCGAGCGCA
GCGAGTCAGTGAGCGAGGAAGCGGAAGAGCGCCCAATACGCAAACCGCCTCTCCCCGCGCGTTGGCCGAT
TCATTAATGCAGCTG
Features (pLannotate 1.2.2; 16 found; start..end, strand, type, name):
     49..70      +  protein_bind   CAP binding site: CAP binding activates transcription in the presence of cAMP. E. coli catabolite activator protein
     85..115     +  promoter       lac promoter: promoter for the E. coli lac operon
    123..139     +  protein_bind   lac operator: The lac repressor binds to the lac operator to inhibit transcription in E. coli. This inhibition can be relieved by adding lactose or isopropyl-β-D-thiogalactopyranoside (IPTG). lac repressor encoded by lacI
    200..330     -  repeat_region  AAV2 ITR (fragment): inverted terminal repeat of adeno-associated virus serotype 2 inverted
    670..1079    +  promoter       TBG promoter: promoter from the human thyroxine-binding globulin gene (Yan et al., 2012)
   1139..1271    +  intron         chimeric intron: chimera between introns from human β-globin and immunoglobulin heavy chain genes
   1294..2997    +  CDS            Ces2c: EST2C_MOUSE - Also known as Ces2. Experimental evidence at protein level: Swiss-Prot protein existence level 1. Hydrolase with high activity towards palmitoylcarnitine. Is also active with p-nitrophenylacetate and alpha-naphthylacetate. May also hydrolyze retinyl esters (By similarity). From Mus musculus (Mouse).
   3013..3554    +  misc_feature   WPRE (fragment): woodchuck hepatitis virus posttranscriptional regulatory element
   3568..3775    +  polyA_signal   bGH poly(A) signal: bovine growth hormone polyadenylation signal
   3863..3993    +  repeat_region  AAV2 ITR (fragment): inverted terminal repeat of adeno-associated virus serotype 2 inverted
   4007..4164    +  CDS            lacZα (fragment): LacZα fragment of β-galactosidase; lacZ fragment
   4169..4597    +  rep_origin     f1 ori (sequence partly withheld): f1 bacteriophage origin of replication; arrow indicates direction of (+) strand synthesis
   4650..4754    +  promoter       AmpR promoter: bla
   4755..5615    +  CDS            AmpR: β-lactamase; bla; confers resistance to ampicillin, carbenicillin, and related antibiotics
   5786..6374    +  rep_origin     ori: high-copy-number ColE1/pMB1/pBR322/pUC origin of replication
   6557..36      +  CDS            lacI (fragment) (across the origin): lac repressor; lacI; The lac repressor binds to the lac operator to inhibit transcription in E. coli. This inhibition can be relieved by adding lactose or isopropyl-β-D-thiogalactopyranoside (IPTG).
