[The description below was written by a language model from this plasmid's Addgene catalogue record and pLannotate feature annotations shown in this document.]
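Description:
pAAV-Tbg-CES2C-ΔC-S230A is an adeno-associated virus transfer plasmid built on the pAAV-TBG backbone for liver-directed expression of a mutant mouse carboxylesterase 2C. In bacteria it is maintained as a high-copy plasmid through a ColE1/pUC-type origin and selected with ampicillin via the β-lactamase gene. The backbone also carries an f1 phage origin and remnants of a lac cloning region (lac promoter/operator, lacZα and lacI fragments) that play no role in the payload. Two AAV2 inverted terminal repeats flank the expression cassette and define the segment that is replicated and packaged into AAV particles when helper and rep/cap functions are supplied. The recombination-reduced growth strain listed in the record is consistent with the usual need to keep ITRs intact.

Between the ITRs, the human thyroxine-binding globulin (TBG) promoter restricts transcription to hepatocytes. It is followed by a chimeric β-globin/immunoglobulin intron that aids transcript processing. The coding sequence is mouse Ces2c with a C-terminal deletion (ΔC), an S230A substitution and, according to the catalogue entry, an N-terminal Flag tag, although the tag is not separately annotated in the feature table. The insert sits between NotI and HindIII sites. A WPRE fragment and the bovine growth hormone polyadenylation signal downstream enhance mRNA stability and complete the transcript.

The stated purpose is hepatocyte-driven production of a secreted CES2C S230A mutant, with the C-terminal truncation presumably accounting for its release from the cell. The record does not say what the S230A change does, but a serine-to-alanine substitution in a serine hydrolase typically serves as a catalytically inactive control. The associated work concerns cell-type-specific secretome mapping of exercise training in mice.
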