Addgene plasmid #200561: pAAV-Tbg-CES2C-ΔC-S230A
Purpose: Secreted mouse CES2C S230A mutant driven by heptaocyte-specific promoter in AAV viral vector
Depositing lab: Jonathan Long. Depositing organization: Stanford University. Publication: Organism-wide, cell-type-specific secretome mapping of exercise training in mice. Wei W, Riley NM, Lyu X, Shen X, Guo J, Raun SH, Zhao M, Moya-Garzon MD, Basu H, Sheng-Hwa Tung A, Li VL, Huang W, Wiggenhorn AL, Svensson KJ, Snyder MP, Bertozzi CR, Long JZ. Cell Metab. 2023 Apr 28:S1550-4131(23)00138-9. doi: 10.1016/j.cmet.2023.04.011. PubMed 37141889.
Backbone
  Vector backbone: pAAV-TBG
  Vector type: AAV
Growth in bacteria
  Bacterial resistance: Ampicillin, 100 μg/mL
  Growth temperature: 37°C
  Growth strain: NEB Stable
  Copy number: High Copy
Gene/Insert
  Gene/Insert name: Mouse Carboxylesterase 2C S230A mutant delta C-terminal
  Species: M. musculus (mouse)
  Entrez Gene: Ces2c (a.k.a. ACH M1, CES 2, Ces2, ces2A3)
  Promoter: TBG promoter
  Tag / fusion protein: Flag (N terminal on insert)
  Cloning method: Restriction Enzyme; 5′ cloning site NotI (not destroyed); 3′ cloning site HindIII (not destroyed)
  Sequencing primers: 5′ aaactgggcttgtcgagaca; 3′ gcagcgtatccacatag
Terms and licenses: Academic/Nonprofit Terms; Industry Terms: Not Available to Industry
How to cite: pAAV-Tbg-CES2C-ΔC-S230A was a gift from Jonathan Long (Addgene plasmid # 200561 ; http://n2t.net/addgene:200561 ; RRID:Addgene_200561)
